>Addgene plasmid #144671 | TFORF3195 | addgene full sequence | sequence record 350517 | Addgene NGS Result
GGCTCCGGTGCCCGTCAGTGGGCAGAGCGCACATCGCCCACAGTCCCCGAGAAGTTGGGGGGAGGGGTCG
GCAATTGAACCGGTGCCTAGAGAAGGTGGCGCGGGGTAAACTGGGAAAGTGATGTCGTGTACTGGCTCCG
CCTTTTTCCCGAGGGTGGGGGAGAACCGTATATAAGTGCAGTAGTCGCCGTGAACGTTCTTTTTCGCAAC
GGGTTTGCCGCCAGAACACAGGTAAGTGCCGTGTGTGGTTCCCGCGGGCCTGGCCTCTTTACGGGTTATG
GCCCTTGCGTGCCTTGAATTACTTCCACCTGGCTGCAGTACGTGATTCTTGATCCCGAGCTTCGGGTTGG
AAGTGGGTGGGAGAGTTCGAGGCCTTGCGCTTAAGGAGCCCCTTCGCCTCGTGCTTGAGTTGAGGCCTGG
CCTGGGCGCTGGGGCCGCCGCGTGCGAATCTGGTGGCACCTTCGCGCCTGTCTCGCTGCTTTCGATAAGT
CTCTAGCCATTTAAAATTTTTGATGACCTGCTGCGACGCTTTTTTTCTGGCAAGATAGTCTTGTAAATGC
GGGCCAAGATCTGCACACTGGTATTTCGGTTTTTGGGGCCGCGGGCGGCGACGGGGCCCGTGCGTCCCAG
CGCACATGTTCGGCGAGGCGGGGCCTGCGAGCGCGGCCACCGAGAATCGGACGGGGGTAGTCTCAAGCTG
GCCGGCCTGCTCTGGTGCCTGGCCTCGCGCCGCCGTGTATCGCCCCGCCCTGGGCGGCAAGGCTGGCCCG
GTCGGCACCAGTTGCGTGAGCGGAAAGATGGCCGCTTCCCGGCCCTGCTGCAGGGAGCTCAAAATGGAGG
ACGCGGCGCTCGGGAGAGCGGGCGGGTGAGTCACCCACACAAAGGAAAAGGGCCTTTCCGTCCTCAGCCG
TCGCTTCATGTGACTCCACGGAGTACCGGGCGCCGTCCAGGCACCTCGATTAGTTCTCGAGCTTTTGGAG
TACGTCGTCTTTAGGTTGGGGGGAGGGGTTTTATGCGATGGAGTTTCCCCACACTGAGTGGGTGGAGACT
GAAGTTAGGCCAGCTTGGCACTTGATGTAATTCTCCTTGGAATTTGCCCTTTTTGAGTTTGGATCTTGGT
TCATTCTCAAGCCTCAGACAGTGGTTCAAAGTTTTTTTCTTCCATTTCAGGTGTCGTGAGGCTAGCATCG
ATTGATCAACAAGTTTGTACAAAAAAGTTGGCACCATGAACGCGCAGCTGACCATGGAAGCGATCGGCGA
GCTGCACGGGGTGAGCCATGAGCCGGTGCCCGCCCCTGCCGACCTGCTGGGCGGCAGCCCCCACGCGCGC
AGCTCCGTGGCGCACCGCGGCAGCCACCTGCCCCCCGCGCACCCGCGCTCCATGGGCATGGCGTCCCTGC
TGGACGGCGGCAGCGGCGGCGGAGATTACCACCACCACCACCGGGCCCCTGAGCACAGCCTGGCCGGCCC
CCTGCATCCCACCATGACCATGGCCTGCGAGACTCCCCCAGGTATGAGCATGCCCACCACCTACACCACC
TTGACCCCTCTGCAGCCGCTGCCTCCCATCTCCACAGTCTCGGACAAGTTCCCCCACCATCACCACCACC
ACCATCACCACCACCACCCGCACCACCACCAGCGCCTGGCGGGCAACGTGAGCGGTAGCTTCACGCTCAT
GCGGGATGAGCGCGGGCTGGCCTCCATGAATAACCTCTATACCCCCTACCACAAGGACGTGGCCGGCATG
GGCCAGAGCCTCTCGCCCCTCTCCAGCTCCGGTCTGGGCAGCATCCACAACTCCCAGCAAGGGCTCCCCC
ACTATGCCCACCCGGGGGCCGCCATGCCCACCGACAAGATGCTCACCCCCAACGGCTTCGAAGCCCACCA
CCCGGCCATGCTCGGCCGCCACGGGGAGCAGCACCTCACGCCCACCTCGGCCGGCATGGTGCCCATCAAC
GGCCTTCCTCCGCACCATCCCCACGCCCACCTGAACGCCCAGGGCCACGGGCAACTCCTGGGCACAGCCC
GGGAGCCCAACCCTTCGGTGACCGGCGCGCAGGTCAGCAATGGAAGTAATTCAGGGCAGATGGAAGAGAT
CAATACCAAAGAGGTGGCGCAGCGTATCACCACCGAGCTCAAGCGCTACAGCATCCCACAGGCCATCTTC
GCGCAGAGGGTGCTCTGCCGCTCCCAGGGGACCCTCTCGGACCTGCTGCGCAACCCCAAACCCTGGAGCA
AACTCAAATCCGGCCGGGAGACCTTCCGGAGGATGTGGAAGTGGCTGCAGGAGCCGGAGTTCCAGCGCAT
GTCCGCGCTCCGCTTAGCAGCATGCAAAAGGAAAGAACAAGAACATGGGAAGGATAGAGGCAACACACCC
AAAAAGCCCAGGTTGGTCTTCACAGATGTCCAGCGTCGAACTCTACATGCAATATTCAAGGAAAATAAGC
GTCCATCCAAAGAATTGCAAATCACCATTTCCCAGCAGCTGGGGTTGGAGCTGAGCACTGTCAGCAACTT
CTTCATGAACGCAAGAAGGAGGAGTCTGGACAAGTGGCAGGACGAGGGCAGCTCCAATTCAGGCAACTCA
TCTTCTTCATCAAGCACTTGTACCAAAGCATTGCCAACTTTCTTGTACAAAGTGGTTGATATCGGTAAGC
CTATCCCTAACCCTCTCCTCGGTCTCGATTCTACGTAGTAATGAACTAGTCCGTAACTTGAAAGTATTTC
GATTTCTTGGCTTTATATATCTTGTGGAAAGGACGATTGGTATAAGCAGGCAATCCGTTAACGCGTTAAG
TCGACAATCAACCTCTGGATTACAAAATTTGTGAAAGATTGACTGGTATTCTTAACTATGTTGCTCCTTT
TACGCTATGTGGATACGCTGCTTTAATGCCTTTGTATCATGCTATTGCTTCCCGTATGGCTTTCATTTTC
TCCTCCTTGTATAAATCCTGGTTGCTGTCTCTTTATGAGGAGTTGTGGCCCGTTGTCAGGCAACGTGGCG
TGGTGTGCACTGTGTTTGCTGACGCAACCCCCACTGGTTGGGGCATTGCCACCACCTGTCAGCTCCTTTC
CGGGACTTTCGCTTTCCCCCTCCCTATTGCCACGGCGGAACTCATCGCCGCCTGCCTTGCCCGCTGCTGG
ACAGGGGCTCGGCTGTTGGGCACTGACAATTCCGTGGTGTTGTCGGGGAAATCATCGTCCTTTCCTTGGC
TGCTCGCCTGTGTTGCCACCTGGATTCTGCGCGGGACGTCCTTCTGCTACGTCCCTTCGGCCCTCAATCC
AGCGGACCTTCCTTCCCGCGGCCTGCTGCCGGCTCTGCGGCCTCTTCCGCGTCTTCGCCTTCGCCCTCAG
ACGAGTCGGATCTCCCTTTGGGCCGCCTCCCCGCGTCGACTTTAAGACCAATGACTTACAAGGCAGCTGT
AGATCTTAGCCACTTTTTAAAAGAAAAGGGGGGACTGGAAGGGCTAATTCACTCCCAACGAAGACAAGAT
CTGCTTTTTGCTTGTACTGGGTCTCTCTGGTTAGACCAGATCTGAGCCTGGGAGCTCTCTGGCTAACTAG
GGAACCCACTGCTTAAGCCTCAATAAAGCTTGCCTTGAGTGCTTCAAGTAGTGTGTGCCCGTCTGTTGTG
TGACTCTGGTAACTAGAGATCCCTCAGACCCTTTTAGTCAGTGTGGAAAATCTCTAGCAGTACGTATAGT
AGTTCATGTCATCTTATTATTCAGTATTTATAACTTGCAAAGAAATGAATATCAGAGAGTGAGAGGAACT
TGTTTATTGCAGCTTATAATGGTTACAAATAAAGCAATAGCATCACAAATTTCACAAATAAAGCATTTTT
TTCACTGCATTCTAGTTGTGGTTTGTCCAAACTCATCAATGTATCTTATCATGTCTGGCTCTAGCTATCC
CGCCCCTAACTCCGCCCATCCCGCCCCTAACTCCGCCCAGTTCCGCCCATTCTCCGCCCCATGGCTGACT
AATTTTTTTTATTTATGCAGAGGCCGAGGCCGCCTCGGCCTCTGAGCTATTCCAGAAGTAGTGAGGAGGC
TTTTTTGGAGGCCTAGGGACGTACCCAATTCGCCCTATAGTGAGTCGTATTACGCGCGCTCACTGGCCGT
CGTTTTACAACGTCGTGACTGGGAAAACCCTGGCGTTACCCAACTTAATCGCCTTGCAGCACATCCCCCT
TTCGCCAGCTGGCGTAATAGCGAAGAGGCCCGCACCGATCGCCCTTCCCAACAGTTGCGCAGCCTGAATG
GCGAATGGG
[124 nt withheld, positions 4280-4403]
C
[91 nt withheld, positions 4405-4495]
A
[49 nt withheld, positions 4497-4545]
CCTTTGACGTTGGAGTCCACGTTCTTT
[37 nt withheld, positions 4573-4609]
ACCCTATCTCGGTCTATTCTTTTGATTTATAAGGGATTTTGCCGATTTCGGCCTATTGGTTAAAAAATGA
GCTGATTTAACAAAAATTTAACGCGAATTTTAACAAAATATTAACGCTTACAATTTAGGTGGCACTTTTC
GGGGAAATGTGCGCGGAACCCCTATTTGTTTATTTTTCTAAATACATTCAAATATGTATCCGCTCATGAG
ACAATAACCCTGATAAATGCTTCAATAATATTGAAAAAGGAAGAGTATGAGTATTCAACATTTCCGTGTC
GCCCTTATTCCCTTTTTTGCGGCATTTTGCCTTCCTGTTTTTGCTCACCCAGAAACGCTGGTGAAAGTAA
AAGATGCTGAAGATCAGTTGGGTGCACGAGTGGGTTACATCGAACTGGATCTCAACAGCGGTAAGATCCT
TGAGAGTTTTCGCCCCGAAGAACGTTTTCCAATGATGAGCACTTTTAAAGTTCTGCTATGTGGCGCGGTA
TTATCCCGTATTGACGCCGGGCAAGAGCAACTCGGTCGCCGCATACACTATTCTCAGAATGACTTGGTTG
AGTACTCACCAGTCACAGAAAAGCATCTTACGGATGGCATGACAGTAAGAGAATTATGCAGTGCTGCCAT
AACCATGAGTGATAACACTGCGGCCAACTTACTTCTGACAACGATCGGAGGACCGAAGGAGCTAACCGCT
TTTTTGCACAACATGGGGGATCATGTAACTCGCCTTGATCGTTGGGAACCGGAGCTGAATGAAGCCATAC
CAAACGACGAGCGTGACACCACGATGCCTGTAGCAATGGCAACAACGTTGCGCAAACTATTAACTGGCGA
ACTACTTACTCTAGCTTCCCGGCAACAATTAATAGACTGGATGGAGGCGGATAAAGTTGCAGGACCACTT
CTGCGCTCGGCCCTTCCGGCTGGCTGGTTTATTGCTGATAAATCTGGAGCCGGTGAGCGTGGGTCTCGCG
GTATCATTGCAGCACTGGGGCCAGATGGTAAGCCCTCCCGTATCGTAGTTATCTACACGACGGGGAGTCA
GGCAACTATGGATGAACGAAATAGACAGATCGCTGAGATAGGTGCCTCACTGATTAAGCATTGGTAACTG
TCAGACCAAGTTTACTCATATATACTTTAGATTGATTTAAAACTTCATTTTTAATTTAAAAGGATCTAGG
TGAAGATCCTTTTTGATAATCTCATGACCAAAATCCCTTAACGTGAGTTTTCGTTCCACTGAGCGTCAGA
CCCCGTAGAAAAGATCAAAGGATCTTCTTGAGATCCTTTTTTTCTGCGCGTAATCTGCTGCTTGCAAACA
AAAAAACCACCGCTACCAGCGGTGGTTTGTTTGCCGGATCAAGAGCTACCAACTCTTTTTCCGAAGGTAA
CTGGCTTCAGCAGAGCGCAGATACCAAATACTGTTCTTCTAGTGTAGCCGTAGTTAGGCCACCACTTCAA
GAACTCTGTAGCACCGCCTACATACCTCGCTCTGCTAATCCTGTTACCAGTGGCTGCTGCCAGTGGCGAT
AAGTCGTGTCTTACCGGGTTGGACTCAAGACGATAGTTACCGGATAAGGCGCAGCGGTCGGGCTGAACGG
GGGGTTCGTGCACACAGCCCAGCTTGGAGCGAACGACCTACACCGAACTGAGATACCTACAGCGTGAGCT
ATGAGAAAGCGCCACGCTTCCCGAAGGGAGAAAGGCGGACAGGTATCCGGTAAGCGGCAGGGTCGGAACA
GGAGAGCGCACGAGGGAGCTTCCAGGGGGAAACGCCTGGTATCTTTATAGTCCTGTCGGGTTTCGCCACC
TCTGACTTGAGCGTCGATTTTTGTGATGCTCGTCAGGGGGGCGGAGCCTATGGAAAAACGCCAGCAACGC
GGCCTTTTTACGGTTCCTGGCCTTTTGCTGGCCTTTTGCTCACATGTTCTTTCCTGCGTTATCCCCTGAT
TCTGTGGATAACCGTATTACCGCCTTTGAGTGAGCTGATACCGCTCGCCGCAGCCGAACGACCGAGCGCA
GCGAGTCAGTGAGCGAGGAAGCGGAAGAGCGCCCAATACGCAAACCGCCTCTCCCCGCGCGTTGGCCGAT
TCATTAATGCAGCTGGCACGACAGGTTTCCCGACTGGAAAGCGGGCAGTGAGCGCAACGCAATTAATGTG
AGTTAGCTCACTCATTAGGCACCCCAGGCTTTACACTTTATGCTTCCGGCTCGTATGTTGTGTGGAATTG
TGAGCGGATAACAATTTCACACAGGAAACAGCTATGACCATGATTACGCCAAGCGCGCAATTAACCCTCA
CTAAAGGGAACAAAAGCTGGAGCTGCAAGCTTAATGTAGTCTTATGCAATACTCTTGTAGTCTTGCAACA
TGGTAACGATGAGTTAGCAACATGCCTTACAAGGAGAGAAAAAGCACCGTGCATGCCGATTGGTGGAAGT
AAGGTGGTACGATCGTGCCTTATTAGGAAGGCAACAGACGGGTCTGACATGGATTGGACGAACCACTGAA
TTGCCGCATTGCAGAGATATTGTATTTAAGTGCCTAGCTCGATACATAAACGGGTCTCTCTGGTTAGACC
AGATCTGAGCCTGGGAGCTCTCTGGCTAACTAGGGAACCCACTGCTTAAGCCTCAATAAAGCTTGCCTTG
AGTGCTTCAAGTAGTGTGTGCCCGTCTGTTGTGTGACTCTGGTAACTAGAGATCCCTCAGACCCTTTTAG
TCAGTGTGGAAAATCTCTAGCAGTGGCGCCCGAACAGGGACTTGAAAGCGAAAGGGAAACCAGAGGAGCT
CTCTCGACGCAGGACTCGGCTTGCTGAAGCGCGCACGGCAAGAGGCGAGGGGCGGCGACTGGTGAGTACG
CCAAAAATTTTGACTAGCGGAGGCTAGAAGGAGAGAGATGGGTGCGAGAGCGTCAGTATTAAGCGGGGGA
GAATTAGATCGCGATGGGAAAAAATTCGGTTAAGGCCAGGGGGAAAGAAAAAATATAAATTAAAACATAT
AGTATGGGCAAGCAGGGAGCTAGAACGATTCGCAGTTAATCCTGGCCTGTTAGAAACATCAGAAGGCTGT
AGACAAATACTGGGACAGCTACAACCATCCCTTCAGACAGGATCAGAAGAACTTAGATCATTATATAATA
CAGTAGCAACCCTCTATTGTGTGCATCAAAGGATAGAGATAAAAGACACCAAGGAAGCTTTAGACAAGAT
AGAGGAAGAGCAAAACAAAAGTAAGACCACCGCACAGCAAGCGGCCGCTGATCTTCAGACCTGGAGGAGG
AGATATGAGGGACAATTGGAGAAGTGAATTATATAAATATAAAGTAGTAAAAATTGAACCATTAGGAGTA
GCACCCACCAAGGCAAAGAGAAGAGTGGTGCAGAGAGAAAAAAGAGCAGTGGGAATAGGAGCTTTGTTCC
TTGGGTTCTTGGGAGCAGCAGGAAGCACTATGGGCGCAGCGTCAATGACGCTGACGGTACAGGCCAGACA
ATTATTGTCTGGTATAGTGCAGCAGCAGAACAATTTGCTGAGGGCTATTGAGGCGCAACAGCATCTGTTG
CAACTCACAGTCTGGGGCATCAAGCAGCTCCAGGCAAGAATCCTGGCTGTGGAAAGATACCTAAAGGATC
AACAGCTCCTGGGGATTTGGGGTTGCTCTGGAAAACTCATTTGCACCACTGCTGTGCCTTGGAATGCTAG
TTGGAGTAATAAATCTCTGGAACAGATTTGGAATCACACGACCTGGATGGAGTGGGACAGAGAAATTAAC
AATTACACAAGCTTAATACACTCCTTAATTGAAGAATCGCAAAACCAGCAAGAAAAGAATGAACAAGAAT
TATTGGAATTAGATAAATGGGCAAGTTTGTGGAATTGGTTTAACATAACAAATTGGCTGTGGTATATAAA
ATTATTCATAATGATAGTAGGAGGCTTGGTAGGTTTAAGAATAGTTTTTGCTGTACTTTCTATAGTGAAT
AGAGTTAGGCAGGGATATTCACCATTATCGTTTCAGACCCACCTCCCAACCCCGAGGGGACCCATGCATT
GCATCTCAATTAGTCAGCAACCAGGTGTGGAAAGTCCCCAGGCTCCCCAGCAGGCAGAAGTATGCAAAGC
ATGCGTCTCAATTAGTCAGCAACCATAGTCCCGCCCCTAACTCCGCCCATCCCGCCCCTAACTCCGCCCA
GTTCCGCCCATTCTCCGCCCCATGGCTGACTAATTTTTTTTATTTATGCAGAGGCCGAGGCCGCCTCGGC
CTCTGAGCTATTCCAGAAGTAGTGAGGAGGCTTTTTTGGAGGCCTAGGCTTTTGCAAAAAGCTTTCTAGA
GGTACCACCGGAGCTTACCATGACCGAGTACAAGCCCACGGTGCGCCTCGCCACCCGCGACGACGTCCCC
AGGGCCGTACGCACCCTCGCCGCCGCGTTCGCCGACTACCCCGCCACGCGCCACACCGTCGATCCGGACC
GCCACATCGAGCGGGTCACCGAGCTGCAAGAACTCTTCCTCACGCGCGTCGGGCTCGACATCGGCAAGGT
GTGGGTCGCGGACGACGGCGCCGCCGTGGCGGTCTGGACCACGCCGGAGAGCGTCGAAGCGGGGGCGGTG
TTCGCCGAGATCGGCCCGCGCATGGCCGAGTTGAGCGGTTCCCGGCTGGCCGCGCAGCAACAGATGGAAG
GCCTCCTGGCGCCGCACCGGCCCAAGGAGCCCGCGTGGTTCCTGGCCACCGTCGGCGTCTCGCCCGACCA
CCAGGGCAAGGGTCTGGGCAGCGCCGTCGTGCTCCCCGGAGTGGAGGCGGCCGAGCGCGCCGGGGTGCCC
GCCTTCCTGGAGACCTCCGCGCCCCGCAACCTCCCCTTCTACGAGCGGCTCGGCTTCACCGTCACCGCCG
ACGTCGAGGTGCCCGAAGGACCGCGCACCTGGTGCATGACCCGCAAGCCCGGTGCCAGTTAACGAATTCT
AGATCTTGAGACAAATGGCAGTATTCATCCACAATTTTAAAAGAAAAGGGGGGATTGGGGGGTACAGTGC
AGGGGAAAGAATAGTAGACATAATAGCAACAGACATACAAACTAAAGAATTACAAAAACAAATTACAAAA
ATTCAAAATTTTCGGGTTTATTACAGGGACAGCAGAGATCCACTTTGGCGCCGGCTCGAGGCCTGCAGGT
GCAAAGATGGATAAAGTTTTAAACAGAGAGGAATCTTTGCAGCTAATGGACCTTCTAGGTCTTGAAAGGA
GTGGGAATT
Features (pLannotate 1.2.2; 34 found; start..end, strand, type, name):
      1..1179    +  promoter       EF-1α promoter: strong constitutive promoter for human elongation factor EF-1α
   1200..1217    +  protein_bind   attB1 (fragment): mutant version of attB; core recombination site for the Gateway® BP reaction BP Clonase™
   1226..2620    +  CDS            Onecut1: HNF6_RAT - Also known as Hnf6, Hnf6a. Experimental evidence at protein level: Swiss-Prot protein existence level 1. Transcriptional activator. Binds the consensus sequence 5'- DHWATTGAYTWWD-3' on a variety of gene promoters such as those of HNF3B and TTR. Important for liver genes transcription. The affinity of HNF- 6-alpha and HNF-6-beta for DNA differs depending on the target sequence. From Rattus norvegicus (Rat).
   2628..2645    -  protein_bind   attB2 (fragment): mutant version of attB; core recombination site for the Gateway® BP reaction BP Clonase™
   2654..2695    +  CDS            V5 tag: epitope tag from simian virus 5
   2711..2764    +  promoter       U6 promoter (fragment): RNA polymerase III promoter for human U6 snRNA
   2806..3394    +  misc_feature   WPRE: woodchuck hepatitis virus posttranscriptional regulatory element
   3445..3464    +  misc_feature   cPPT/CTS (fragment): central polypurine tract and central termination sequence of HIV-1
   3466..3699    +  LTR            3' LTR (ΔU3): self-inactivating 3' long terminal repeat (LTR) from HIV-1
   3777..3898    +  polyA_signal   SV40 poly(A) signal: SV40 polyadenylation signal
   3938..4073    +  rep_origin     SV40 ori: SV40 origin of replication
   4094..4112    -  promoter       T7 promoter: promoter for bacteriophage T7 RNA polymerase
   4120..4275    +  CDS            lacZα (fragment): LacZα fragment of β-galactosidase; lacZ fragment
   4280..4708    +  rep_origin     f1 ori (sequence partly withheld): f1 bacteriophage origin of replication; arrow indicates direction of (+) strand synthesis
   4761..4865    +  promoter       AmpR promoter: bla
   4866..5726    +  CDS            AmpR: β-lactamase; bla; confers resistance to ampicillin, carbenicillin, and related antibiotics
   5897..6485    +  rep_origin     ori: high-copy-number ColE1/pMB1/pBR322/pUC origin of replication
   6668..6760    +  CDS            lacI (fragment): lac repressor; lacI; The lac repressor binds to the lac operator to inhibit transcription in E. coli. This inhibition can be relieved by adding lactose or isopropyl-β-D-thiogalactopyranoside (IPTG).
   6773..6794    +  protein_bind   CAP binding site: CAP binding activates transcription in the presence of cAMP. E. coli catabolite activator protein
   6809..6839    +  promoter       lac promoter: promoter for the E. coli lac operon
   6847..6863    +  protein_bind   lac operator: The lac repressor binds to the lac operator to inhibit transcription in E. coli. This inhibition can be relieved by adding lactose or isopropyl-β-D-thiogalactopyranoside (IPTG). lac repressor encoded by lacI
   6908..6926    +  promoter       T3 promoter: promoter for bacteriophage T3 RNA polymerase
   6954..7180    +  promoter       RSV promoter: Rous sarcoma virus enhancer/promoter
   7181..7361    +  LTR            5' LTR (truncated): truncated 5' long terminal repeat (LTR) from HIV-1
   7408..7533    +  misc_feature   HIV-1 Ψ: packaging signal of human immunodeficiency virus type 1
   7517..7880    +  CDS            HIV-1 gag (fragment): gag protein from human immunodeficiency virus 1; gag
   8026..8259    +  misc_feature   RRE: The Rev response element (RRE) of HIV-1 allows for Rev-dependent mRNA export from the nucleus to the cytoplasm.
   8636..8662    +  CDS            Rev (fragment): human immunodeficiency virus 1 (HIV-1) Rev protein; rev; enhances nuclear export of unspliced and incompletely spliced viral mRNAs
   8669..8692    +  promoter       SV40 promoter (fragment): SV40 early promoter
   8693..8764    +  promoter       SV40 promoter (fragment): SV40 enhancer and early promoter
   8788..8923    +  rep_origin     SV40 ori: SV40 origin of replication
   8969..9565    +  CDS            PuroR (fragment): puromycin N-acetyltransferase; pac from Streptomyces; confers resistance to puromycin
   9614..9731    +  misc_feature   cPPT/CTS: central polypurine tract and central termination sequence of HIV-1
   9796..9862    +  CDS            small t antigen (fragment): SV40 (simian virus 40) small t antigen
