[The description below was written by a language model from this plasmid's Addgene catalogue record and pLannotate feature annotations shown in this document.]
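Description:
TFORF3195 is a lentiviral mammalian expression plasmid built on the pLX_TRC317 backbone for overexpressing the human transcription factor ONECUT1 (also called HNF6/HNF6A). It belongs to a collection of transcription factor ORF constructs that each carry a unique 24-bp barcode, so that individual factors can be identified in pooled overexpression screens. The ORF was inserted by Gateway cloning and sits between residual attB1 and attB2 sites immediately downstream of the strong constitutive EF-1α promoter, with a V5 epitope tag fused in frame at its C terminus for detection. The automated annotation matched the coding sequence to the rat Onecut1 protein, which reflects close homology; the catalogue entry states the insert is human. A WPRE follows the cassette to enhance transcript stability and expression. The barcode itself is not annotated in the feature table, so its position is not stated in the record, although a short U6 promoter fragment lies between the V5 tag and the WPRE.

The viral framework is third-generation and self-inactivating. An RSV promoter drives a truncated HIV-1 5' LTR, followed by the Ψ packaging signal, a gag fragment, the RRE for Rev-dependent export, and a cPPT/CTS. The 3' LTR carries the ΔU3 deletion, with an SV40 poly(A) signal beyond it. Upstream of the EF-1α cassette and inside the viral genome, an SV40 early promoter drives puromycin N-acetyltransferase, allowing selection of transduced cells. In bacteria the plasmid is maintained through a high-copy ColE1/pUC origin and ampicillin resistance, and an f1 origin is also present. The depositor notes that the plasmid may recombine during propagation.
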