Addgene plasmid #144671: TFORF3195
Purpose: Lentiviral vector for overexpressing transcription factor ORFs with unique 24-bp barcodes. Barcodes facilitate identification of transcription factors in pooled screens.
Depositing lab: Feng Zhang. Depositing organization: Broad Institute. Publication: A transcription factor atlas of directed differentiation. Joung J, Ma S, Tay T, Geiger-Schuller KR, Kirchgatterer PC, Verdine VK, Guo B, Arias-Garcia MA, Allen WE, Singh A, Kuksenko O, Abudayyeh OO, Gootenberg JS, Fu Z, Macrae RK, Buenrostro JD, Regev A, Zhang F. Cell. 2023 Jan 5;186(1):209-229.e26. doi: 10.1016/j.cell.2022.11.026. PubMed 36608654.
Backbone
  Vector backbone: pLX_TRC317
  Backbone manufacturer: Broad Institute Genetic Perturbation Platform
  Backbone size w/o insert (bp): 8264
  Vector type: Mammalian Expression, Lentiviral
  Selectable markers: Puromycin
Growth in bacteria
  Bacterial resistance: Ampicillin, 100 μg/mL
  Growth temperature: 37°C
  Growth strain: NEB Stable
  Copy number: High Copy
Gene/Insert
  Gene/Insert name: ONECUT1
  Species: H. sapiens (human)
  Insert size (bp): 1604
  Entrez Gene: ONECUT1 (a.k.a. HNF-6, HNF6, HNF6A)
  Promoter: EF1a
  Tag / fusion protein: V5 (C terminal on insert)
  Cloning method: Gateway Cloning
  Sequencing primers: 5′ GGGTGGAGACTGAAGTTAGGCCAG; 3′ CACATAGCGTAAAAGGAGCAACATAG
Resource information
  A portion of this plasmid was derived from a plasmid made by: Broad Institute Genetic Perturbation Platform
Terms and licenses: Academic/Nonprofit Terms; Industry Terms: Not Available to Industry
Depositor comments: NM_004498.2 Please test multiple small colonies in case of plasmid recombination. To make this collection available in a timely manner, a portion of this collection was not fully sequenced by Addgene. If an Addgene verified full plasmid sequence is not available, please contact us prior to placing an order to request the full sequence.
How to cite: TFORF3195 was a gift from Feng Zhang (Addgene plasmid # 144671 ; http://n2t.net/addgene:144671 ; RRID:Addgene_144671)
