>Addgene plasmid #144671 | TFORF3195 | depositor partial sequence | sequence record 286128 | Insert
ATCGATTGATCAACAAGTTTGTACAAAAAAGTTGGCACCATGAACGCGCAGCTGACCATGGAAGCGATCG
GCGAGCTGCACGGGGTGAGCCATGAGCCGGTGCCCGCCCCTGCCGACCTGCTGGGCGGCAGCCCCCACGC
GCGCAGCTCCGTGGCGCACCGCGGCAGCCACCTGCCCCCCGCGCACCCGCGCTCCATGGGCATGGCGTCC
CTGCTGGACGGCGGCAGCGGCGGCGGAGATTACCACCACCACCACCGGGCCCCTGAGCACAGCCTGGCCG
GCCCCCTGCATCCCACCATGACCATGGCCTGCGAGACTCCCCCAGGTATGAGCATGCCCACCACCTACAC
CACCTTGACCCCTCTGCAGCCGCTGCCTCCCATCTCCACAGTCTCGGACAAGTTCCCCCACCATCACCAC
CACCACCATCACCACCACCACCCGCACCACCACCAGCGCCTGGCGGGCAACGTGAGCGGTAGCTTCACGC
TCATGCGGGATGAGCGCGGGCTGGCCTCCATGAATAACCTCTATACCCCCTACCACAAGGACGTGGCCGG
CATGGGCCAGAGCCTCTCGCCCCTCTCCAGCTCCGGTCTGGGCAGCATCCACAACTCCCAGCAAGGGCTC
CCCCACTATGCCCACCCGGGGGCCGCCATGCCCACCGACAAGATGCTCACCCCCAACGGCTTCGAAGCCC
ACCACCCGGCCATGCTCGGCCGCCACGGGGAGCAGCACCTCACGCCCACCTCGGCCGGCATGGTGCCCAT
CAACGGCCTTCCTCCGCACCATCCCCACGCCCACCTGAACGCCCAGGGCCACGGGCAACTCCTGGGCACA
GCCCGGGAGCCCAACCCTTCGGTGACCGGCGCGCAGGTCAGCAATGGAAGTAATTCAGGGCAGATGGAAG
AGATCAATACCAAAGAGGTGGCGCAGCGTATCACCACCGAGCTCAAGCGCTACAGCATCCCACAGGCCAT
CTTCGCGCAGAGGGTGCTCTGCCGCTCCCAGGGGACCCTCTCGGACCTGCTGCGCAACCCCAAACCCTGG
AGCAAACTCAAATCCGGCCGGGAGACCTTCCGGAGGATGTGGAAGTGGCTGCAGGAGCCGGAGTTCCAGC
GCATGTCCGCGCTCCGCTTAGCAGCATGCAAAAGGAAAGAACAAGAACATGGGAAGGATAGAGGCAACAC
ACCCAAAAAGCCCAGGTTGGTCTTCACAGATGTCCAGCGTCGAACTCTACATGCAATATTCAAGGAAAAT
AAGCGTCCATCCAAAGAATTGCAAATCACCATTTCCCAGCAGCTGGGGTTGGAGCTGAGCACTGTCAGCA
ACTTCTTCATGAACGCAAGAAGGAGGAGTCTGGACAAGTGGCAGGACGAGGGCAGCTCCAATTCAGGCAA
CTCATCTTCTTCATCAAGCACTTGTACCAAAGCATTGCCAACTTTCTTGTACAAAGTGGTTGATATCGGT
AAGCCTATCCCTAACCCTCTCCTCGGTCTCGATTCTACGTAGTAATGAACTAGTCCGTAACTTGAAAGTA
TTTCGATTTCTTGGCTTTATATATCTTGTGGAAAGGACGATTGGTATAAGCAGGCAATCCGTTA
