>Addgene plasmid #144671 | TFORF3195 | depositor partial sequence | sequence record 286129 | Barcode
TTGGTATAAGCAGGCAATCCGTTA
